>Addgene plasmid #50801 | PF10_0166-bio-His | depositor full sequence | sequence record 76201 | PF10_0166-bio-His sequence 7545 bps
CATGTTGACATTGATTATTGACTAGTTATTAATAGTAATCAATTACGGGGTCATTAGTTCATAGCCCATA
TATGGAGTTCCGCGTTACATAACTTACGGTAAATGGCCCGCCTGGCTGACCGCCCAACGACCCCCGCCCA
TTGACGTCAATAATGACGTATGTTCCCATAGTAACGCCAATAGGGACTTTCCATTGACGTCAATGGGTGG
AGTATTTACGGTAAACTGCCCACTTGGCAGTACATCAAGTGTATCATATGCCAAGTCCGCCCCCTATTGA
CGTCAATGACGGTAAATGGCCCGCCTGGCATTATGCCCAGTACATGACCTTACGGGACTTTCCTACTTGG
CAGTACATCTACGTATTAGTCATCGCTATTACCATGGTGATGCGGTTTTGGCAGTACACCAATGGGCGTG
GATAGCGGTTTGACTCACGGGGATTTCCAAGTCTCCACCCCATTGACGTCAATGGGAGTTTGTTTTGGCA
CCAAAATCAACGGGACTTTCCAAAATGTCGTAATAACCCCGCCCCGTTGACGCAAATGGGCGGTAGGCGT
GTACGGTGGGAGGTCTATATAAGCAGAGCTCGTTTAGTGAACCGTCAGATCCTCACTCTCTTCCGCATCG
CTGTCTGCGAGGGCCAGCTGTTGGGCTCGCGGTTGAGGACAAACTCTTCGCGGTCTTTCCAGTACTCTTG
GATCGGAAACCCGTCGGCCTCCGAACGGTACTCCGCCACCGAGGGACCTGAGCGAGTCCGCATCGACCGG
ATCGGAAAACCTCTCGAGAAAGGCGTCTAACCAGTCACAGTCGCAAGGTAGGCTGAGCACCGTGGCGGGC
GGCAGCGGGTGGCGGTCGGGGTTGTTTCTGGCGGAGGTGCTGCTGATGATGTAATTAAAGTAGGCGGTCT
TGAGACGGCGGATGGTCGAGGTGAGGTGTGGCAGGCTTGAGATCCAGCTGTTGGGGTGAGTACTCCCTCT
CAAAAGCGGGCATTACTTCTGCGCTAAGATTGTCAGTTTCCAAAAACGAGGAGGATTTGATATTCACCTG
GCCCGATCTGGCCATACACTTGAGTGACAATGACATCCACTTTGCCTTTCTCTCCACAGGTGTCCACTCC
CAGGTCCAAGTTTGCCACCATGGAGTTTCAGACCCAGGTACTCATGTCCCTGCTGCTCTGCATGTCTGGT
GCGGCCGCAGTGAAAACCCAGAAGAACGAGGGCATCATCATCGACAAAGAGGGCAAAGAGAACGACAACG
GCAACAGCGACCGGAACACCCCCAACAACAACAATCGGCTGAACCGGATGACCCTGAACAAAGAGATGTA
CGAGAAGCACAACAAGATGAACAACGAAGAGGATAACAACAAGAACATCAACTACGACCTGAGCAACCTG
AAGGACGGCATGAAGAAGAAGCACTTCGGCAGCAACAGCGCCGAGGACAAGACCAACAAGAAGTCCAGCA
TCAACAGCGTGCTCGAGAAGTACCAGCACACCAAGCACGAGGAAAAGAACCTGCAGAACCTGAACAAGAA
TATGATGACCCACGAGAACGACGACAGCATGAAGTCCATCTTCATCAGCGAGGAAAGCTTCGAGAGCGCC
AAGAACGTGTGCCAGTTCATCGTGATGCAGAACGACTACTTCAAGAACTTCTGCAATATCGCCAGCCTGG
TGTACGACATCGAGAAGCTCAAGAAGAACAACCACAAGATCTACGAGGAAATCCTGTCCAACAGCTACGA
GAACAACAATGGCGCCAAGTTCAAGCTGCTGAAAGAGATCAACCACGCCAAGGTGTTCAAAGAAATGGAC
AACACCAACCCCAAGTTCAGCATCCTGTTCCTCTACGACAAGTTCTGCTACGGCGGCATCCCCCTGGCCT
GCTCCAACCTGATGAAGTACGACAACGTGTTCGACATCAACGAGCAGAGCGAAACCACCAACAAGCCCGA
CGACAATGTGAACATGGAAGAGATGGAAAACTACATCATCAACCAGGCCGGCATGGAAAACGGCTTCGAG
GAAAACGTGGCCGACCTGACCCAGGAAGGCGCGCCGTCGACCTCCATCACGGCCTATAAGAGTGAGGGGG
AGTCAGCGGAGTTCTCCTTCCCACTCAACCTTGGAGAGGAAAGCCTGCAGGGAGAGTTGAGATGGAAGGC
AGAGAAGGCTCCTTCTTCCCAGTCCTGGATCACCTTCTCCCTAAAGAACCAAAAGGTGTCTGTGCAGAAG
TCTACTAGCAACCCCAAGTTCCAGCTGTCCGAAACGCTCCCACTCACCCTTCAGATACCCCAGGTCTCCC
TTCAGTTTGCTGGTTCTGGCAACCTGACCCTGACTCTGGACAGAGGGATACTGTATCAGGAAGTGAACCT
GGTGGTGATGAAAGTGACTCAGCCCGACAGCAACACTTTGACCTGTGAGGTGATGGGACCCACCTCACCC
AAGATGAGACTGATCTTGAAGCAGGAGAATCAGGAGGCCAGGGTCTCCAGGCAGGAGAAAGTGATTCAAG
TGCAGGCCCCTGAAGCAGGGGTGTGGCAATGTCTACTGAGTGAAGGTGAAGAGGTCAAGATGGACTCCAA
GATCCAGGTTTTATCCAAAGGGTTGAATTCCGGCAGCCTGCACCACATCCTGGACGCCCAGAAGATGCTG
TGGAACCACAGGGACAGGAACCTGCCTCCTCTGGCCCCTCTGGGCCCCCACCACCATCACCACCATTGAG
TCTAGACACGTGATTAATTAAGGATCCCCCGACCTCGACCTCTGGCTAATAAAGGAAATTTATTTTCATT
GCAATAGTGTGTTGGAATTTTTTGTGTCTCTCACTCGGAAGGACATATGGGAGGGCAAATCATTTGGTCG
AGATCCCTCGGAGATCTCTAGCTAGAGGATCGATCCCCGCCCCGGACGAACTAAACCTGACTACGACATC
TCTGCCCCTTCTTCGCGGGGCAGTGCATGTAATCCCTTCAGTTGGTTGGTACAACTTGCCAACTGGGCCC
TGTTCCACATGTGACACGGGGGGGGACCAAACACAAAGGGGTTCTCTGACTGTAGTTGACATCCTTATAA
ATGGATGTGCACATTTGCCAACACTGAGTGGCTTTCATCCTGGAGCAGACTTTGCAGTCTGTGGACTGCA
ACACAACATTGCCTTTATGTGTAACTCTTGGCTGAAGCTCTTACACCAATGCTGGGGGACATGTACCTCC
CAGGGGCCCAGGAAGACTACGGGAGGCTACACCAACGTCAATCAGAGGGGCCTGTGTAGCTACCGATAAG
CGGACCCTCAAGAGGGCATTAGCAATAGTGTTTATAAGGCCCCCTTGTTAACCCTAAACGGGTAGCATAT
GCTTCCCGGGTAGTAGTATATACTATCCAGACTAACCCTAATTCAATAGCATATGTTACCCAACGGGAAG
CATATGCTATCGAATTAGGGTTAGTAAAAGGGTCCTAAGGAACAGCGATATCTCCCACCCCATGAGCTGT
CACGGTTTTATTTACATGGGGTCAGGATTCCACGAGGGTAGTGAACCATTTTAGTCACAAGGGCAGTGGC
TGAAGATCAAGGAGCGGGCAGTGAACTCTCCTGAATCTTCGCCTGCTTCTTCATTCTCCTTCGTTTAGCT
AATAGAATAACTGCTGAGTTGTGAACAGTAAGGTGTATGTGAGGTGCTCGAAAACAAGGTTTCAGGTGAC
GCCCCCAGAATAAAATTTGGACGGGGGGTTCAGTGGTGGCATTGTGCTATGACACCAATATAACCCTCAC
AAACCCCTTGGGCAATAAATACTAGTGTAGGAATGAAACATTCTGAATATCTTTAACAATAGAAATCCAT
GGGGTGGGGACAAGCCGTAAAGACTGGATGTCCATCTCACACGAATTTATGGCTATGGGCAACACATAAT
CCTAGTGCAATATGATACTGGGGTTATTAAGATGTGTCCCAGGCAGGGACCAAGACAGGTGAACCATGTT
GTTACACTCTATTTGTAACAAGGGGAAAGAGAGTGGACGCCGACAGCAGCGGACTCCACTGGTTGTCTCT
AACACCCCCGAAAATTAAACGGGGCTCCACGCCAATGGGGCCCATAAACAAAGACAAGTGGCCACTCTTT
TTTTTGAAATTGTGGAGTGGGGGCACGCGTCAGCCCCCACACGCCGCCCTGCGGTTTTGGACTGTAAAAT
AAGGGTGTAATAACTTGGCTGATTGTAACCCCGCTAACCACTGCGGTCAAACCACTTGCCCACAAAACCA
CTAATGGCACCCCGGGGAATACCTGCATAAGTAGGTGGGCGGGCCAAGATAGGGGCGCGATTGCTGCGAT
CTGGAGGACAAATTACACACACTTGCGCCTGAGCGCCAAGCACAGGGTTGTTGGTCCTCATATTCACGAG
GTCGCTGAGAGCACGGTGGGCTAATGTTGCCATGGGTAGCATATACTACCCAAATATCTGGATAGCATAT
GCTATCCTAATCTATATCTGGGTAGCATAGGCTATCCTAATCTATATCTGGGTAGCATATGCTATCCTAA
TCTATATCTGGGTAGTATATGCTATCCTAATTTATATCTGGGTAGCATAGGCTATCCTAATCTATATCTG
GGTAGCATATGCTATCCTAATCTATATCTGGGTAGTATATGCTATCCTAATCTGTATCCGGGTAGCATAT
GCTATCCTAATAGAGATTAGGGTAGTATATGCTATCCTAATTTATATCTGGGTAGCATATACTACCCAAA
TATCTGGATAGCATATGCTATCCTAATCTATATCTGGGTAGCATATGCTATCCTAATCTATATCTGGGTA
GCATAGGCTATCCTAATCTATATCTGGGTAGCATATGCTATCCTAATCTATATCTGGGTAGTATATGCTA
TCCTAATTTATATCTGGGTAGCATAGGCTATCCTAATCTATATCTGGGTAGCATATGCTATCCTAATCTA
TATCTGGGTAGTATATGCTATCCTAATCTGTATCCGGGTAGCATATGCTATCCTCATGATAAGCTGTCAA
ACATGAGAATTTTCTTGAAGACGAAAGGGCCTCGTGATACGCCTATTTTTATAGGTTAATGTCATGATAA
TAATGGTTTCTTAGACGTCAGGTGGCACTTTTCGGGGAAATGTGCGCGGAACCCCTATTTGTTTATTTTT
CTAAATACATTCAAATATGTATCCGCTCATGAGACAATAACCCTGATAAATGCTTCAATAATATTGAAAA
AGGAAGAGTATGAGTATTCAACATTTCCGTGTCGCCCTTATTCCCTTTTTTGCGGCATTTTGCCTTCCTG
TTTTTGCTCACCCAGAAACGCTGGTGAAAGTAAAAGATGCTGAAGATCAGTTGGGTGCACGAGTGGGTTA
CATCGAACTGGATCTCAACAGCGGTAAGATCCTTGAGAGTTTTCGCCCCGAAGAACGTTTTCCAATGATG
AGCACTTTTAAAGTTCTGCTATGTGGCGCGGTATTATCCCGTGTTGACGCCGGGCAAGAGCAACTCGGTC
GCCGCATACACTATTCTCAGAATGACTTGGTTGAGTACTCACCAGTCACAGAAAAGCATCTTACGGATGG
CATGACAGTAAGAGAATTATGCAGTGCTGCCATAACCATGAGTGATAACACTGCGGCCAACTTACTTCTG
ACAACGATCGGAGGACCGAAGGAGCTAACCGCTTTTTTGCACAACATGGGGGATCATGTAACTCGCCTTG
ATCGTTGGGAACCGGAGCTGAATGAAGCCATACCAAACGACGAGCGTGACACCACGATGCCTGCAGCAAT
GGCAACAACGTTGCGCAAACTATTAACTGGCGAACTACTTACTCTAGCTTCCCGGCAACAATTAATAGAC
TGGATGGAGGCGGATAAAGTTGCAGGACCACTTCTGCGCTCGGCCCTTCCGGCTGGCTGGTTTATTGCTG
ATAAATCTGGAGCCGGTGAGCGTGGGTCTCGCGGTATCATTGCAGCACTGGGGCCAGATGGTAAGCCCTC
CCGTATCGTAGTTATCTACACGACGGGGAGTCAGGCAACTATGGATGAACGAAATAGACAGATCGCTGAG
ATAGGTGCCTCACTGATTAAGCATTGGTAACTGTCAGACCAAGTTTACTCATATATACTTTAGATTGATT
TAAAACTTCATTTTTAATTTAAAAGGATCTAGGTGAAGATCCTTTTTGATAATCTCATGACCAAAATCCC
TTAACGTGAGTTTTCGTTCCACTGAGCGTCAGACCCCGTAGAAAAGATCAAAGGATCTTCTTGAGATCCT
TTTTTTCTGCGCGTAATCTGCTGCTTGCAAACAAAAAAACCACCGCTACCAGCGGTGGTTTGTTTGCCGG
ATCAAGAGCTACCAACTCTTTTTCCGAAGGTAACTGGCTTCAGCAGAGCGCAGATACCAAATACTGTTCT
TCTAGTGTAGCCGTAGTTAGGCCACCACTTCAAGAACTCTGTAGCACCGCCTACATACCTCGCTCTGCTA
ATCCTGTTACCAGTGGCTGCTGCCAGTGGCGATAAGTCGTGTCTTACCGGGTTGGACTCAAGACGATAGT
TACCGGATAAGGCGCAGCGGTCGGGCTGAACGGGGGGTTCGTGCACACAGCCCAGCTTGGAGCGAACGAC
CTACACCGAACTGAGATACCTACAGCGTGAGCTATGAGAAAGCGCCACGCTTCCCGAAGGGAGAAAGGCG
GACAGGTATCCGGTAAGCGGCAGGGTCGGAACAGGAGAGCGCACGAGGGAGCTTCCAGGGGGAAACGCCT
GGTATCTTTATAGTCCTGTCGGGTTTCGCCACCTCTGACTTGAGCGTCGATTTTTGTGATGCTCGTCAGG
GGGGCGGAGCCTATGGAAAAACGCCAGCAACGCGGCCTTTTTACGGTTCCTGGCCTTTTGCTGGCCTTTT
GCTCACATGTTCTTTCCTGCGTTATCCCCTGATTCTGTGGATAACCGTATTACCGCCTTTGAGTGAGCTG
ATACCGCTCGCCGCAGCCGAACGACCGAGCGCAGCGAGTCAGTGAGCGAGGAAGCGGAAGAGCGCCCAAT
ACGCAAACCGCCTCTCCCCGCGCGTTGGCCGATTCATTAATGCAGCTGGCACGACAGGTTTCCCGACTGG
AAAGCGGGCAGTGAGCGCAACGCAATTAATGTGAGTTAGCTCACTCATTAGGCACCCCAGGCTTTACACT
TTATGCTTCCGGCTCGTATGTTGTGTGGAATTGTGAGCGGATAACAATTTCACACAGGAAACAGCTATGA
CCATGATTACGCCAAGCTCTAGCTAGAGGTCGACCAATTCTCATGTTTGACAGCTTATCATCGCAGATCC
GGGCAACGTTGTTGCCATTGCTGCAGGCGCAGAACTGGTAGGTATGGAAGATCTATACATTGAATCAATA
TTGGCAATTAGCCATATTAGTCATTGGTTATATAGCATAAATCAATATTGGCTATTGGCCATTGCATACG
TTGTATCTATATCATAATATGTACATTTATATTGGCTCATGTCCAATATGACCGC
Features (pLannotate 1.2.2; 19 found; start..end, strand, type, name):
      7..386     +  enhancer       CMV enhancer: human cytomegalovirus immediate early enhancer
    388..587     +  promoter       CMV promoter: human cytomegalovirus (CMV) immediate early promoter
    655..693     +  misc_feature   Ad SA (fragment): adenovirus major late transcript splice acceptor (Friedrich and Soriano, 1991)
    726..935     -  CDS            PTP (fragment): TERM_ADE02 - Experimental evidence at protein level: Swiss-Prot protein existence level 1. Protein covalently bound to the viral DNA that acts as a primer for viral genomic replication by DNA strand displacement. Assembles on the viral origin of replication in an initiation complex with viral polymerase, DBP, host NFIA and host POU2F1/OCT1. During initiation, the polymerase covalently couples the first dCTP with Ser- 580 of pTP. The terminal protein stimulates the template activity over 20 fold compared to protein-free templates. Neo-synthesized viral genomes are linked to two preterminal prot
    966..1055    +  intron         chimeric intron (fragment): chimera between introns from adenovirus and immunoglobulin heavy chain genes
   1074..1120    +  CDS            IgH signal sequence (fragment): signal sequence from the mouse immunoglobulin heavy chain variable region
   1643..1664    +  CDS            ZsGreen1 (fragment): Zoanthus green fluorescent protein mammalian codon-optimized
   2058..2618    +  CDS            Cd4 (fragment): CD4_RAT - Experimental evidence at protein level: Swiss-Prot protein existence level 1. Integral membrane glycoprotein that plays an essential role in the immune response and serves multiple functions in responses against both external and internal offenses. In T-cells, functions primarily as a coreceptor for MHC class II molecule:peptide complex. The antigens presented by class II peptides are derived from extracellular proteins while class I peptides are derived from cytosolic proteins. Interacts simultaneously with the T-cell receptor (TCR) and the MHC class II presented by antigen presenti
   2778..2833    +  polyA_signal   β-globin poly(A) signal: rabbit β-globin polyadenylation signal (Gil and Proudfoot, 1987)
   3347..5028    -  rep_origin     oriP (fragment): Epstein-Barr virus oriP replication origin (Yates et al., 2000)
   5155..5259    +  promoter       AmpR promoter: bla
   5260..6120    +  CDS            AmpR: β-lactamase; bla; confers resistance to ampicillin, carbenicillin, and related antibiotics
   6291..6879    +  rep_origin     ori: high-copy-number ColE1/pMB1/pBR322/pUC origin of replication
   7062..7154    +  CDS            lacI (fragment): lac repressor; lacI; The lac repressor binds to the lac operator to inhibit transcription in E. coli. This inhibition can be relieved by adding lactose or isopropyl-β-D-thiogalactopyranoside (IPTG).
   7167..7188    +  protein_bind   CAP binding site: CAP binding activates transcription in the presence of cAMP. E. coli catabolite activator protein
   7203..7233    +  promoter       lac promoter: promoter for the E. coli lac operon
   7241..7257    +  protein_bind   lac operator: The lac repressor binds to the lac operator to inhibit transcription in E. coli. This inhibition can be relieved by adding lactose or isopropyl-β-D-thiogalactopyranoside (IPTG). lac repressor encoded by lacI
   7327..7343    +  promoter       tet promoter (fragment): E. coli promoter for tetracycline efflux protein gene
   7353..7378    -  CDS            bla(M) (fragment): β-lactamase lacking the signal sequence; bla(M); allows cytosolic expression of β-lactamase
