[The description below was written by a language model from this plasmid's Addgene catalogue record and pLannotate feature annotations shown in this document.]
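Description:
PF10_0166-bio-His is a mammalian expression plasmid built on the pTT3 backbone for producing a soluble, secreted recombinant form of the Plasmodium falciparum protein PF10_0166. It is propagated in E. coli as a high-copy plasmid through a ColE1/pUC-type origin and selected with ampicillin via the β-lactamase gene. The backbone also carries the Epstein-Barr virus oriP element, which supports episomal maintenance and improved yields in transfected cells that supply EBNA1. Leftover lac regulatory fragments are also annotated, and the short ZsGreen1 and bla(M) hits are most likely chance matches rather than functional parts.

Expression is driven by the CMV immediate early enhancer and promoter, followed by adenovirus-derived leader and splice sequences and a chimeric intron that boost transcript processing, and is terminated by the rabbit β-globin polyadenylation signal. A fragment of a mouse immunoglobulin heavy chain signal sequence is annotated at the start of the coding region, consistent with routing the product into the secretory pathway. The roughly 875 bp PF10_0166 insert was made by gene synthesis and sits between retained NotI and AscI sites. All potential N-linked glycosylation sequons were removed by replacing the serine or threonine with alanine, so that mammalian cells do not add glycans to these sites. Downstream, the backbone supplies a C-terminal tag made of rat CD4 domains 3 and 4, a peptide substrate for enzymatic biotinylation and a 6xHis tag; only the CD4 portion is picked up in the feature table.

The resulting monobiotinylated protein can be captured on streptavidin-coated surfaces or purified via the His tag. The plasmid belongs to a library of merozoite cell surface and secreted proteins.
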