Addgene plasmid #50801: PF10_0166-bio-His
Purpose: Expresses enzymatically monobiotinylated full length PF10_0166
Depositing lab: Gavin Wright. Depositing organization: Wellcome Sanger Institute. Publication: Towards a comprehensive Plasmodium falciparum merozoite cell surface and secreted recombinant protein library. Zenonos ZA, Rayner JC, Wright GJ. Malar J. 2014 Mar 12;13(1):93. doi: 10.1186/1475-2875-13-93. PubMed 24620899.
Backbone
  Vector backbone: pTT3
  Backbone manufacturer: Yves Durocher
  Backbone size w/o insert (bp): 6670
  Vector type: Mammalian Expression
Growth in bacteria
  Bacterial resistance: Ampicillin, 100 μg/mL
  Growth temperature: 37°C
  Growth strain: Top10
  Copy number: High Copy
Gene/Insert
  Gene/Insert name: PF10_0166
  Species: H. sapiens (human); P. falciparum
  Insert size (bp): 875
  Mutation: all potential N-linked glycosylation sites (N-X-S/T, where X is not proline) were systematically removed by substituting alanine for serine/threonine at these sites.
  Promoter: CMV
  Tag / fusion protein: ratCD4d3+4,biotinylation sequence, 6xHis (C terminal on backbone)
  Cloning method: Restriction Enzyme; 5′ cloning site NotI (not destroyed); 3′ cloning site AscI (not destroyed)
  Sequencing primers: 5′ CMV-F; 3′ EBVori-F (5'-CCACTCAGTGTTGGCAAATG-3')
Resource information
  A portion of this plasmid was derived from a plasmid made by: pTT3 was obtained from Yves Durocher, National Research Council of Canada
Terms and licenses: Academic/Nonprofit Terms; Industry Terms: Not Available to Industry
Depositor comments: Made by gene synthesis
How to cite: PF10_0166-bio-His was a gift from Gavin Wright (Addgene plasmid # 50801 ; http://n2t.net/addgene:50801 ; RRID:Addgene_50801)
