>Addgene plasmid #50801 | PF10_0166-bio-His | addgene partial sequence | sequence record 78604 | EBVori-F 5'-CCACTCAGTGTTGGCAAATG-3'
AGAACCCCTTTGTGTTTGGTCCCCCCCCGTGTCACATGTGGAACAGGGCCCAGTTGGCAAGTTGTACCAA
CCAACTGAAGGGATTACATGCACTGCCCCGCGAAGAAGGGGCAGAGATGTCGTAGTCAGGTTTAGTTCGT
CCGGGGCGGGGATCGATCCTCTAGCTAGAGATCTCCGAGGGATCTCGACCAAATGATTTGCCCTCCCATA
TGTCCTTCCGAGTGAGAGACACAAAAAATTCCAACACACTATTGCAATGAAAATAAATTTCCTTTATTAG
CCAGAGGTCGAGGTCGGGGGATCCTTAATTAATCACGTGTCTAGACTCAATGGTGGTGATGGTGGTGGGG
GCCCAGAGGGGCCAGAGGAGGCAGGTTCCTGTCCCTGTGGTTCCACAGCATCTTCTGGGCGTCCAGGATG
TGGTGCAGGCTGCCGGAATTCAACCCTTTGGATAAAACCTGGATCTTGGAGTCCATCTTGACCTCTTCAC
CTTCACTCAGTAGACATTGCCACACCCCTGCTTCAGGGGCCTGCACTTGAATCACTTTCTCCTGCCTGGA
GACCCTGGCCTCCTGATTCTCCTGCTTCAAGATCAGTCTCATCTTGGGTGAGGTGGGTCCCATCACCTCA
CAGGTCAAAGTGTTGCTGTCGGGCTGAGTCACTTTCATCACCACCAGGTTCACTTCCTGATACAGTATCC
CTCTGTCCAGAGTCAGGGTCAGGTTGCCAGAACCAGCAAACTGAAGGGAGACCTGGGGTATCTGAAGGGT
GAGTGGGAGCGTTTCGGACAGCTGGAACTTGGGGTTGCTAGTAGACTTCTGCACAGACACCTTTTGGTTC
TTTA
