>Addgene plasmid #50801 | PF10_0166-bio-His | addgene partial sequence | sequence record 79445 | CMV-F 5'-CGCAAATGGGCGGTAGGCGTG-3'
ACCGTCAGATCCTCACTCTCTTCCGCATCGCTGTCTGCGAGGGCCAGCTGTTGGGCTCGCGGTTGAGGAC
AAACTCTTCGCGGTCTTTCCAGTACTCTTGGATCGGAAACCCGTCGGCCTCCGAACGGTACTCCGCCACC
GAGGGACCTGAGCGAGTCCGCATCGACCGGATCGGAAAACCTCTCGAGAAAGGCGTCTAACCAGTCACAG
TCGCAAGGTAGGCTGAGCACCGTGGCGGGCGGCAGCGGGTGGCGGTCGGGGTTGTTTCTGGCGGAGGTGC
TGCTGATGATGTAATTAAAGTAGGCGGTCTTGAGACGGCGGATGGTCGAGGTGAGGTGTGGCAGGCTTGA
GATCCAGCTGTTGGGGTGAGTACTCCCTCTCAAAAGCGGGCATTACTTCTGCGCTAAGATTGTCAGTTTC
CAAAAACGAGGAGGATTTGATATTCACCTGGCCCGATCTGGCCATACACTTGAGTGACAATGACATCCAC
TTTGCCTTTCTCTCCACAGGTGTCCACTCCCAGGTCCAAGTTTGCCACCATGGAGTTTCAGACCCAGGTA
CTCATGTCCCTGCTGCTCTGCATGTCTGGTGCGGCCGCAGTGAAAACCCAGAAGAACGAGGGCATCATCA
TCGACAAAGAGGGCAAAGAGAACGACAACGGCAACAGCGACCGGAACACCCCCAACAACAACAATCGGCT
GAACCGGATGACCCTGAACAAAGAGATGTACGAGAAGCACAACAAGATGAACAACGAAGAGGATAACAAC
AAGAACATCAACTACGACCTGAGCAACCTGAAGGACGGCATGAAGAAGAAGCACTTCGGCAGCAACAGCG
CCGA
